Addgene plasmid #65005: p415TEF cyto roGFP2-Grx2(yeast)
Purpose: Yeast expression plasmid for roGFP2-Grx2; yeast codon optimized roGFP; yeast Grx2
Depositing lab: Tobias Dick. Depositing organization: Deutsches Krebsforschungszentrum (DKFZ). Publication: Multiple glutathione disulfide removal pathways mediate cytosolic redox homeostasis. Morgan B, Ezerina D, Amoako TN, Riemer J, Seedorf M, Dick TP. Nat Chem Biol. 2013 Feb;9(2):119-25. doi: 10.1038/nchembio.1142. Epub 2012 Dec 16. PubMed 23242256.
Backbone
  Vector backbone: p415TEF
  Vector type: Yeast Expression
Growth in bacteria
  Bacterial resistance: Ampicillin, 100 μg/mL
  Growth temperature: 37°C
  Growth strain: DH5alpha
  Copy number: Unknown
Gene/Insert
  Gene/Insert name: GRX2 (alt name: GLRX2_YEAST)
  Species: S. cerevisiae (budding yeast)
  Tag / fusion protein: roGFP2 (N terminal on insert)
Terms and licenses: Academic/Nonprofit Terms; Industry Terms: Not Available to Industry
How to cite: p415TEF cyto roGFP2-Grx2(yeast) was a gift from Tobias Dick (Addgene plasmid # 65005 ; http://n2t.net/addgene:65005 ; RRID:Addgene_65005)
