[The description below was written by a language model from this plasmid's Addgene catalogue record and the feature table of its GenBank file.]
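Description:
p415TEF cyto roGFP2-Grx2(yeast) is a 7,781 bp circular yeast expression plasmid built on the p415TEF backbone, a low-copy centromeric shuttle vector. In Saccharomyces cerevisiae it is maintained through a CEN6/ARS element, which gives stable, roughly single-copy inheritance. It is selected by the LEU2 auxotrophic marker, expressed from its own promoter, in leucine-auxotrophic strains. In E. coli it replicates from a high-copy ColE1/pUC-type origin and is selected with ampicillin through the bla gene. The backbone also carries pBluescript-derived elements: an f1 origin for single-stranded DNA production, lac promoter/operator remnants, T3 and T7 phage promoters, and the usual M13, SK and KS sequencing primer sites flanking the cloning region.

The expression cassette consists of the constitutive S. cerevisiae TEF1 promoter and the CYC1 transcription terminator. The roughly 1.2 kb interval between them is not annotated in the feature table. According to the catalogue entry, it holds a fusion of yeast codon-optimised roGFP2 at the N terminus with yeast glutaredoxin 2 (GRX2). roGFP2 is a redox-sensitive GFP whose engineered cysteine pair forms a disulfide that shifts its excitation spectrum, allowing ratiometric readout. Fusing it to a glutaredoxin is generally done to couple the probe rapidly and specifically to the glutathione redox couple. The "cyto" designation indicates that the sensor is meant to reside in the cytosol, and no targeting sequence is recorded. In line with the associated study on glutathione disulfide removal and cytosolic redox homeostasis, the plasmid is used as a genetically encoded sensor for monitoring the cytosolic glutathione redox state in living yeast cells.
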