LOCUS       Exported 7781 bp ds-DNA circular SYN 12-MAY-2021
DEFINITION  Yeast expression plasmid for roGFP2-Grx2; yeast codon optimized
            roGFP; yeast Grx2.
ACCESSION   .
VERSION     .
KEYWORDS    p415TEF cyto roGFP2-Grx2(yeast)
SOURCE      synthetic DNA construct
  ORGANISM  synthetic DNA construct
REFERENCE   1 (bases 1 to 7781)
  AUTHORS   Morgan B, Ezerina D, Amoako TN, Riemer J, Seedorf M, Dick TP
  TITLE     Multiple glutathione disulfide removal pathways mediate cytosolic
            redox homeostasis.
  JOURNAL   Nat Chem Biol. 2013 Feb;9(2):119-25. doi: 10.1038/nchembio.1142.
            Epub 2012 Dec 16.
  PUBMED    23242256
REFERENCE   2 (bases 1 to 7781)
  AUTHORS   .
  TITLE     Direct Submission
  JOURNAL   Exported May 12, 2021 from SnapGene Server 1.1.58
            http://www.snapgene.com
FEATURES             Location/Qualifiers
     source          1..7781
                     /organism="synthetic DNA construct"
                     /mol_type="other DNA"
     primer_bind     complement(10..28)
                     /label=pBRforEco
                     /note="pBR322 vectors, upsteam of EcoRI site, forward
                     primer"
     misc_feature    70..573
                     /label=CEN/ARS
                     /note="S. cerevisiae CEN6 centromere fused to an
                     autonomously replicating sequence"
     promoter        610..714
                     /gene="bla"
                     /label=AmpR promoter
     CDS             715..1575
                     /codon_start=1
                     /gene="bla"
                     /product="beta-lactamase"
                     /label=AmpR
                     /note="confers resistance to ampicillin, carbenicillin, and
                     related antibiotics"
                     /translation="MSIQHFRVALIPFFAAFCLPVFAHPETLVKVKDAEDQLGARVGYI
                     ELDLNSGKILESFRPEERFPMMSTFKVLLCGAVLSRIDAGQEQLGRRIHYSQNDLVEYS
                     PVTEKHLTDGMTVRELCSAAITMSDNTAANLLLTTIGGPKELTAFLHNMGDHVTRLDRW
                     EPELNEAIPNDERDTTMPVAMATTLRKLLTGELLTLASRQQLIDWMEADKVAGPLLRSA
                     LPAGWFIADKSGAGERGSRGIIAALGPDGKPSRIVVIYTTGSQATMDERNRQIAEIGAS
                     LIKHW"
     primer_bind     complement(933..952)
                     /label=Amp-R
                     /note="Ampicillin resistance gene, reverse primer"
     rep_origin      1746..2334
                     /direction=RIGHT
                     /label=ori
                     /note="high-copy-number ColE1/pMB1/pBR322/pUC origin of
                     replication"
     primer_bind     2235..2254
                     /label=pBR322ori-F
                     /note="pBR322 origin, forward primer"
     primer_bind     2488..2505
                     /label=L4440
                     /note="L4440 vector, forward primer"
     promoter        2658..2688
                     /label=lac promoter
                     /note="promoter for the E. coli lac operon"
     protein_bind    2696..2712
                     /label=lac operator
                     /bound_moiety="lac repressor encoded by lacI"
                     /note="The lac repressor binds to the lac operator to
                     inhibit transcription in E. coli. This inhibition can be
                     relieved by adding lactose or
                     isopropyl-beta-D-thiogalactopyranoside (IPTG)."
     primer_bind     2701..2723
                     /label=M13/pUC Reverse
                     /note="In lacZ gene"
     primer_bind     2720..2736
                     /label=M13 rev
                     /note="common sequencing primer, one of multiple similar
                     variants"
     primer_bind     2720..2736
                     /label=M13 Reverse
                     /note="In lacZ gene. Also called M13-rev"
     primer_bind     2755..2775
                     /label=T3
                     /note="T3 promoter, forward primer"
     promoter        2757..2775
                     /label=T3 promoter
                     /note="promoter for bacteriophage T3 RNA polymerase"
     promoter        2793..3191
                     /gene="S. cerevisiae TEF1"
                     /label=TEF1 promoter
                     /note="promoter for EF-1-alpha"
     primer_bind     3195..3211
                     /label=SK primer
                     /note="common sequencing primer, one of multiple similar
                     variants"
     primer_bind     3195..3211
                     /label=pBluescriptSK
                     /note="For pBluescript vector"
     primer_bind     complement(4379..4395)
                     /label=KS primer
                     /note="common sequencing primer, one of multiple similar
                     variants"
     primer_bind     complement(4380..4396)
                     /label=pBluescriptKS
                     /note="For pBluescript vector"
     terminator      4398..4645
                     /gene="S. cerevisiae CYC1"
                     /label=CYC1 terminator
                     /note="transcription terminator for CYC1"
     primer_bind     complement(4414..4432)
                     /label=CYC1
                     /note="CYC1 transcription termination signal, reverse
                     primer"
     primer_bind     complement(4663..4682)
                     /label=T7
                     /note="T7 promoter, forward primer"
     promoter        complement(4664..4682)
                     /label=T7 promoter
                     /note="promoter for bacteriophage T7 RNA polymerase"
     primer_bind     complement(4692..4709)
                     /label=M13 Forward
                     /note="In lacZ gene. Also called M13-F20 or M13 (-21)
                     Forward"
     primer_bind     complement(4692..4708)
                     /label=M13 fwd
                     /note="common sequencing primer, one of multiple similar
                     variants"
     primer_bind     complement(4701..4723)
                     /label=M13/pUC Forward
                     /note="In lacZ gene"
     rep_origin      4853..5308
                     /direction=RIGHT
                     /label=f1 ori
                     /note="f1 bacteriophage origin of replication; arrow
                     indicates direction of (+) strand synthesis"
     primer_bind     complement(4940..4959)
                     /label=F1ori-R
                     /note="F1 origin, reverse primer"
     primer_bind     5150..5171
                     /label=F1ori-F
                     /note="F1 origin, forward primer"
     promoter        5608..6012
                     /gene="S. cerevisiae LEU2"
                     /label=LEU2 promoter
     CDS             6025..7119
                     /codon_start=1
                     /gene="S. cerevisiae LEU2"
                     /product="3-isopropylmalate dehydrogenase, required for
                     leucine biosynthesis"
                     /label=LEU2
                     /note="yeast auxotrophic marker"
                     /translation="MSAPKKIVVLPGDHVGQEITAEAIKVLKAISDVRSNVKFDFENHL
                     IGGAAIDATGVPLPDEALEASKKVDAVLLGAVGGPKWGTGSVRPEQGLLKIRKELQLYA
                     NLRPCNFASDSLLDLSPIKPQFAKGTDFVVVRELVGGIYFGKRKEDDGDGVAWDSEQYT
                     VPEVQRITRMAAFMALQHEPPLPIWSLDKANVLASSRLWRKTVEETIKNEFPTLKVQHQ
                     LIDSAAMILVKNPTHLNGIIITSNMFGDIISDEASVIPGSLGLLPSASLASLPDKNTAF
                     GLYEPCHGSAPDLPKNKVDPIATILSAAMMLKLSLNLPEEGKAIEDAVKKVLDAGIRTG
                     DLGGSNSTTEVGDAVAEEVKKILA"
     primer_bind     complement(7612..7631)
                     /label=pRS-marker
                     /note="pRS vectors, use to sequence yeast selectable
                     marker"
     primer_bind     7731..7753
                     /label=pGEX 3'
                     /note="pGEX vectors, reverse primer"
ORIGIN
        1 gacgaaaggg cctcgtgata cgcctatttt tataggttaa tgtcatgata ataatggttt
       61 cttaggacgg atcgcttgcc tgtaacttac acgcgcctcg tatcttttaa tgatggaata
      121 atttgggaat ttactctgtg tttatttatt tttatgtttt gtatttggat tttagaaagt
      181 aaataaagaa ggtagaagag ttacggaatg aagaaaaaaa aataaacaaa ggtttaaaaa
      241 atttcaacaa aaagcgtact ttacatatat atttattaga caagaaaagc agattaaata
      301 gatatacatt cgattaacga taagtaaaat gtaaaatcac aggattttcg tgtgtggtct
      361 tctacacaga caagatgaaa caattcggca ttaatacctg agagcaggaa gagcaagata
      421 aaaggtagta tttgttggcg atccccctag agtcttttac atcttcggaa aacaaaaact
      481 attttttctt taatttcttt ttttactttc tatttttaat ttatatattt atattaaaaa
      541 atttaaatta taattatttt tatagcacgt gatgaaaagg acccaggtgg cacttttcgg
      601 ggaaatgtgc gcggaacccc tatttgttta tttttctaaa tacattcaaa tatgtatccg
      661 ctcatgagac aataaccctg ataaatgctt caataatatt gaaaaaggaa gagtatgagt
      721 attcaacatt tccgtgtcgc ccttattccc ttttttgcgg cattttgcct tcctgttttt
      781 gctcacccag aaacgctggt gaaagtaaaa gatgctgaag atcagttggg tgcacgagtg
      841 ggttacatcg aactggatct caacagcggt aagatccttg agagttttcg ccccgaagaa
      901 cgttttccaa tgatgagcac ttttaaagtt ctgctatgtg gcgcggtatt atcccgtatt
      961 gacgccgggc aagagcaact cggtcgccgc atacactatt ctcagaatga cttggttgag
     1021 tactcaccag tcacagaaaa gcatcttacg gatggcatga cagtaagaga attatgcagt
     1081 gctgccataa ccatgagtga taacactgcg gccaacttac ttctgacaac gatcggagga
     1141 ccgaaggagc taaccgcttt tttgcacaac atgggggatc atgtaactcg ccttgatcgt
     1201 tgggaaccgg agctgaatga agccatacca aacgacgagc gtgacaccac gatgcctgta
     1261 gcaatggcaa caacgttgcg caaactatta actggcgaac tacttactct agcttcccgg
     1321 caacaattaa tagactggat ggaggcggat aaagttgcag gaccacttct gcgctcggcc
     1381 cttccggctg gctggtttat tgctgataaa tctggagccg gtgagcgtgg gtctcgcggt
     1441 atcattgcag cactggggcc agatggtaag ccctcccgta tcgtagttat ctacacgacg
     1501 gggagtcagg caactatgga tgaacgaaat agacagatcg ctgagatagg tgcctcactg
     1561 attaagcatt ggtaactgtc agaccaagtt tactcatata tactttagat tgatttaaaa
     1621 cttcattttt aatttaaaag gatctaggtg aagatccttt ttgataatct catgaccaaa
     1681 atcccttaac gtgagttttc gttccactga gcgtcagacc ccgtagaaaa gatcaaagga
     1741 tcttcttgag atcctttttt tctgcgcgta atctgctgct tgcaaacaaa aaaaccaccg
     1801 ctaccagcgg tggtttgttt gccggatcaa gagctaccaa ctctttttcc gaaggtaact
     1861 ggcttcagca gagcgcagat accaaatact gtccttctag tgtagccgta gttaggccac
     1921 cacttcaaga actctgtagc accgcctaca tacctcgctc tgctaatcct gttaccagtg
     1981 gctgctgcca gtggcgataa gtcgtgtctt accgggttgg actcaagacg atagttaccg
     2041 gataaggcgc agcggtcggg ctgaacgggg ggttcgtgca cacagcccag cttggagcga
     2101 acgacctaca ccgaactgag atacctacag cgtgagctat gagaaagcgc cacgcttccc
     2161 gaagggagaa aggcggacag gtatccggta agcggcaggg tcggaacagg agagcgcacg
     2221 agggagcttc cagggggaaa cgcctggtat ctttatagtc ctgtcgggtt tcgccacctc
     2281 tgacttgagc gtcgattttt gtgatgctcg tcaggggggc ggagcctatg gaaaaacgcc
     2341 agcaacgcgg cctttttacg gttcctggcc ttttgctggc cttttgctca catgttcttt
     2401 cctgcgttat cccctgattc tgtggataac cgtattaccg cctttgagtg agctgatacc
     2461 gctcgccgca gccgaacgac cgagcgcagc gagtcagtga gcgaggaagc ggaagagcgc
     2521 ccaatacgca aaccgcctct ccccgcgcgt tggccgattc attaatgcag ctggcacgac
     2581 aggtttcccg actggaaagc gggcagtgag cgcaacgcaa ttaatgtgag ttacctcact
     2641 cattaggcac cccaggcttt acactttatg cttccggctc ctatgttgtg tggaattgtg
     2701 agcggataac aatttcacac aggaaacagc tatgaccatg attacgccaa gcgcgcaatt
     2761 aaccctcact aaagggaaca aaagctggag ctcatagctt caaaatgttt ctactccttt
     2821 tttactcttc cagattttct cggactccgc gcatcgccgt accacttcaa aacacccaag
     2881 cacagcatac taaatttccc ctctttcttc ctctagggtg tcgttaatta cccgtactaa
     2941 aggtttggaa aagaaaaaag agaccgcctc gtttcttttt cttcgtcgaa aaaggcaata
     3001 aaaattttta tcacgtttct ttttcttgaa aatttttttt ttgatttttt tctctttcga
     3061 tgacctccca ttgatattta agttaataaa cggtcttcaa tttctcaagt ttcagtttca
     3121 tttttcttgt tctattacaa ctttttttac ttcttgctca ttagaaagaa agcatagcaa
     3181 tctaatctaa gttttctaga actagtggat ccaccatggc tagcgagttc tcaaagggtg
     3241 aagaattgtt tacaggtgtt gttcctattt tagtcgaatt ggacggtgac gttaatggtc
     3301 ataagtttag tgttagtggt gaaggtgaag gtgacgcaac atacggtaaa ttgaccttga
     3361 agtttatttc aactactggt aaattgccag ttccttggcc aactttggta accactttaa
     3421 catatggtgt acaatgtttc agtagatacc ctgatcatat gaaacaacac gactttttca
     3481 agtctgctat gccagaaggt tacgttcaag aaagaactat tttctttaag gatgacggta
     3541 actacaagac cagagcagaa gtcaaatttg aaggtgacac tttggttaac agaatcgaat
     3601 tgaagggtat cgatttcaag gaagacggta acatcttggg tcataaattg gaatacaact
     3661 acaactgtca caatgtatac ataatggccg ataagcaaaa gaatggtatc aaagtcaact
     3721 tcaagatcag acataacatc gaagatggtt ctgttcaatt agctgaccac tatcaacaaa
     3781 atacacctat tggtgacggt cctgttttgt taccagacaa ccattacttg tctacctgct
     3841 cagctttatc caaagatcca aatgaaaaga gagaccatat ggtattgtta gaatttgtca
     3901 ccgcagcagg tatcacattg ggtatggatg aattgtatac tagtggtggt tcaggtggtg
     3961 gtggttcagg tggtggtggt tcaggtggag gaggatcagg aggaggagga tcaggaggag
     4021 gaggatcagg aggagaattc atggtatccc aggaaacagt tgctcacgta aaggatctga
     4081 ttggccaaaa ggaagtgttt gttgcagcaa agacatactg cccttactgt aaagctactt
     4141 tgtctaccct cttccaagaa ttgaacgttc ccaaatccaa ggcccttgtg ttggaattag
     4201 atgaaatgag caatggctca gagattcaag acgctttaga agaaatctcg ggccaaaaaa
     4261 ctgtacctaa cgtatacatc aatggcaagc acattggtgg taacagcgat ttggaaactt
     4321 tgaagaaaaa tggcaagtta gctgaaatat tgaagccggt atttcaatag aagcttatcg
     4381 ataccgtcga cctcgagtca tgtaattagt tatgtcacgc ttacattcac gccctccccc
     4441 cacatccgct ctaaccgaaa aggaaggagt tagacaacct gaagtctagg tccctattta
     4501 tttttttata gttatgttag tattaagaac gttatttata tttcaaattt ttcttttttt
     4561 tctgtacaga cgcgtgtacg catgtaacat tatactgaaa accttgcttg agaaggtttt
     4621 gggacgctcg aaggctttaa tttgcggccg gtacccaatt cgccctatag tgagtcgtat
     4681 tacgcgcgct cactggccgt cgttttacaa cgtcgtgact gggaaaaccc tggcgttacc
     4741 caacttaatc gccttgcagc acatccccct ttcgccagct ggcgtaatag cgaagaggcc
     4801 cgcaccgatc gcccttccca acagttgcgc agcctgaatg gcgaatggcg cgnnnnnnnn
     4861 nnnnnnnnnn nnnnnnnnnn nnnnnnnnnn nnnnnnnnnn nnnnnnnnnn nnnnnnnnnn
     4921 nnnnnnnnnn nnnnnnnnnn nnnnnnnnnn nnnnnnnnnn nnnnnnnnnn nnnnnncnnn
     4981 nnnnnnnnnn nnnnnnnnnn nnnnnnnnnn nnnnnnnnnn nnnnnnnnnn nnnnnnnnnn
     5041 nnnnnnnnnn nnnnnnnnnn nnnnnnnnan nnnnnnnnnn nnnnnnnnnn nnnnnnnnnn
     5101 nnnnnnnnnn nnnnnnnncc tttgacgttg gagtccacgt tctttaatag tggactcttg
     5161 ttccaaactg gaacaacact caaccctatc tcggtctatt cttttgattt ataagggatt
     5221 ttgccgattt cggcctattg gttaaaaaat gagctgattt aacaaaaatt taacgcgaat
     5281 tttaacaaaa tattaacgtt tacaatttcc tgatgcggta ttttctcctt acgcatctgt
     5341 gcggtatttc acaccgcata tcgacggtcg aggagaactt ctagtatatc cacataccta
     5401 atattattgc cttattaaaa atggaatccc aacaattaca tcaaaatcca cattctcttc
     5461 aaaatcaatt gtcctgtact tccttgttca tgtgtgttca aaaacgttat atttatagga
     5521 taattatact ctatttctca acaagtaatt ggttgtttgg ccgagcggtc taaggcgcct
     5581 gattcaagaa atatcttgac cgcagttaac tgtgggaata ctcaggtatc gtaagatgca
     5641 agagttcgaa tctcttagca accattattt ttttcctcaa cataacgaga acacacaggg
     5701 gcgctatcgc acagaatcaa attcgatgac tggaaatttt ttgttaattt cagaggtcgc
     5761 ctgacgcata tacctttttc aactgaaaaa ttgggagaaa aaggaaaggt gagaggccgg
     5821 aaccggcttt tcatatagaa tagagaagcg ttcatgacta aatgcttgca tcacaatact
     5881 tgaagttgac aatattattt aaggacctat tgttttttcc aataggtggt tagcaatcgt
     5941 cttactttct aacttttctt accttttaca tttcagcaat atatatatat atttcaagga
     6001 tataccattc taatgtctgc ccctatgtct gcccctaaga agatcgtcgt tttgccaggt
     6061 gaccacgttg gtcaagaaat cacagccgaa gccattaagg ttcttaaagc tatttctgat
     6121 gttcgttcca atgtcaagtt cgatttcgaa aatcatttaa ttggtggtgc tgctatcgat
     6181 gctacaggtg tcccacttcc agatgaggcg ctggaagcct ccaagaaggt tgatgccgtt
     6241 ttgttaggtg ctgtgggtgg tcctaaatgg ggtaccggta gtgttagacc tgaacaaggt
     6301 ttactaaaaa tccgtaaaga acttcaattg tacgccaact taagaccatg taactttgca
     6361 tccgactctc ttttagactt atctccaatc aagccacaat ttgctaaagg tactgacttc
     6421 gttgttgtca gagaattagt gggaggtatt tactttggta agagaaagga agacgatggt
     6481 gatggtgtcg cttgggatag tgaacaatac accgttccag aagtgcaaag aatcacaaga
     6541 atggccgctt tcatggccct acaacatgag ccaccattgc ctatttggtc cttggataaa
     6601 gctaatgttt tggcctcttc aagattatgg agaaaaactg tggaggaaac catcaagaac
     6661 gaattcccta cattgaaggt tcaacatcaa ttgattgatt ctgccgccat gatcctagtt
     6721 aagaacccaa cccacctaaa tggtattata atcaccagca acatgtttgg tgatatcatc
     6781 tccgatgaag cctccgttat cccaggttcc ttgggtttgt tgccatctgc gtccttggcc
     6841 tctttgccag acaagaacac cgcatttggt ttgtacgaac catgccacgg ttctgctcca
     6901 gatttgccaa agaataaggt tgaccctatc gccactatct tgtctgctgc aatgatgttg
     6961 aaattgtcat tgaacttgcc tgaagaaggt aaggccattg aagatgcagt taaaaaggtt
     7021 ttggatgcag gtatcagaac tggtgattta ggtggttcca acagtaccac cgaagtcggt
     7081 gatgctgtcg ccgaagaagt taagaaaatc cttgcttaaa aagattctct ttttttatga
     7141 tatttgtaca taaactttat aaatgaaatt cataatagaa acgacacgaa attacaaaat
     7201 ggaatatgtt catagggtag acgaaactat atacgcaatc tacatacatt tatcaagaag
     7261 gagaaaaagg aggatagtaa aggaatacag gtaagcaaat tgatactaat ggctcaacgt
     7321 gataaggaaa aagaattgca ctttaacatt aatattgaca aggaggaggg caccacacaa
     7381 aaagttaggt gtaacagaaa atcatgaaac tacgattcct aatttgatat tggaggattt
     7441 tctctaaaaa aaaaaaaata caacaaataa aaaacactca atgacctgac catttgatgg
     7501 agtttaagtc aataccttct tgaaccattt cccataatgg tgaaagttcc ctcaagaatt
     7561 ttactctgtc agaaacggcc ttacgacgta gtcgatatgg tgcactctca gtacaatctg
     7621 ctctgatgcc gcatagttaa gccagccccg acacccgcca acacccgctg acgcgccctg
     7681 acgggcttgt ctgctcccgg catccgctta cagacaagct gtgaccgtct ccgggagctg
     7741 catgtgtcag aggttttcac cgtcatcacc gaaacgcgcg a
//
