>Addgene plasmid #65005 | p415TEF cyto roGFP2-Grx2(yeast) | addgene partial sequence | sequence record 116056 | M13-F20 5'-TGTAAAACGACGGCCAGT-3'
TTAAAGCCTTCGAGCGTCCCAAAACCTTCTCAAGCAAGGTTTTCAGTATAATGTTACATGCGTACACGCG
TCTGTACAGAAAAAAAAGAAAAATTTGAAATATAAATAACGTTCTTAATACTAACATAACTATAAAAAAA
TAAATAGGGACCTAGACTTCAGGTTGTCTAACTCCTTCCTTTTCGGTTAGAGCGGATGTGGGGGGAGGGC
GTGAATGTAAGCGTGACATAACTAATTACATGACTCGAGGTCGACGGTATCGATAAGCTTCTATTGAAAT
ACCGGCTTCAATATTTCAGCTAACTTGCCATTTTTCTTCAAAGTTTCCAAATCGCTGTTACCACCAATGT
GCTTGCCATTGATGTATACGTTAGGTACAGTTTTTTGGCCCGAGATTTCTTCTAAAGCGTCTTGAATCTC
TGAGCCATTGCTCATTTCATCTAATTCCAACACAAGGGCCTTGGATTTGGGAACGTTCAATTCTTGGAAG
AGGGTAGACAAAGTAGCTTTACAGTAAGGGCAGTATGTCTTTGCTGCAACAAACACTTCCTTTTGGCCAA
TCAGATCCTTTACGTGAGCAACTGTTTCCTGGGATACCATGAATTCTCCTCCTGATCCTCCT
