>Addgene plasmid #65005 | p415TEF cyto roGFP2-Grx2(yeast) | addgene partial sequence | sequence record 116058 | M13-Rev 5'-CAGGAAACAGCTATGACC-3'
TTTTCTCGGACTCCGCGCATCGCCGTACCACTTCAAAACACCCAAGCACAGCATACTAAATTTCCCCTCT
TTCTTCCTCTAGGGTGTCGTTAATTACCCGTACTAAAGGTTTGGAAAAGAAAAAAGAGACCGCCTCGTTT
CTTTTTCTTCGTCGAAAAAGGCAATAAAAATTTTTATCACGTTTCTTTTTCTTGAAAATTTTTTTTTTGA
TTTTTTTCTCTTTCGATGACCTCCCATTGATATTTAAGTTAATAAACGGTCTTCAATTTCTCAAGTTTCA
GTTTCATTTTTCTTGTTCTATTACAACTTTTTTTACTTCTTGCTCATTAGAAAGAAAGCATAGCAATCTA
ATCTAAGTTTTCTAGAACTAGTGGATCCACCATGGCTAGCGAGTTCTCAAAGGGTGAAGAATTGTTTACA
GGTGTTGTTCCTATTTTAGTCGAATTGGACGGTGACGTTAATGGTCATAAGTTTAGTGTTAGTGGTGAAG
GTGAAGGTGACGCAACATACGGTAAATTGACCTTGAAGTTTATTTCAACTACTGGTAAATTGCCAGTTCC
TTGGCCAACTTTGGTAACCACTTTAACATATGGTGTACAATGTTTCAGTAGATACCCTGATCATATGAAA
CAACACGAC
