>Addgene plasmid #65005 | p415TEF cyto roGFP2-Grx2(yeast) | addgene partial sequence | sequence record 117501 | pBluescript-SK 5'-tctagaactagtggatc-3'
GGTGTTGTTCCTATTTTAGTCGAATTGGACGGTGACGTTAATGGTCATAAGTTTAGTGTTAGTGGTGAAG
GTGAAGGTGACGCAACATACGGTAAATTGACCTTGAAGTTTATTTCAACTACTGGTAAATTGCCAGTTCC
TTGGCCAACTTTGGTAACCACTTTAACATATGGTGTACAATGTTTCAGTAGATACCCTGATCATATGAAA
CAACACGACTTTTTCAAGTCTGCTATGCCAGAAGGTTACGTTCAAGAAAGAACTATTTTCTTTAAGGATG
ACGGTAACTACAAGACCAGAGCAGAAGTCAAATTTGAAGGTGACACTTTGGTTAACAGAATCGAATTGAA
GGGTATCGATTTCAAGGAAGACGGTAACATCTTGGGTCATAAATTGGAATACAACTACAACTGTCACAAT
GTATACATAATGGCCGATAAGCAAAAGAATGGTATCAAAGTCAACTTCAAGATCAGACATAACATCGAAG
ATGGTTCTGTTCAATTAGCTGACCACTATCAACAAAATACACCTATTGGTGACGGTCCTGTTTTGTTACC
AGACAACCATTACTTGTCTACCTGCTCAGCTTTATCCAAAGATCCAAATGAAAAGAGAGACCATATGGTA
TTGTTAGAATTTGTCACCGCAGCAGGTATCACATTGGGTATGGATGAATTGTAT
